>Addgene plasmid #38031 | pSUPERIOR.puro-shREV3-6 | depositor partial sequence | sequence record 47648 | M13r
GGTACCGGGCCCCCCCTCGAGGTCGACGGTATCGATAAGCTTAAAAATAGTCAGACTTTTCAGCCTTCTC
TTGAAAGGCTGAAAAGTCTGACTAGGGGATCTCTATCACTGATAGGGAACTTATAAGATTCCCAAATCCA
AAGACATTTCACGTTTATGGTGATTTCCCAGAACACATAGCGACATGCAAATATTGCAGGGCGCCACTCC
CCTGTCCCTCACAGCCATCTTCCTGCCAGGGCGCACGCGCGCTGGGTGTTCCCGCCTAGTGACACTGGGC
CCGCGATTCCTTGGAGCGGGTTGATGACGTCAGCGTTCGAATTCTACCGGGTAGGGGAGGCGCTTTTCCC
AAGGCAGTCTGGAGCATGCGCTTTAGCAGCCCCGCTGGGCACTTGGCGCTACACAAGTGGCCTCTGGCCT
CGCACACATTCCACATCCACCGGTAGGCGCCAACCGGCTCCGTTCTTTGGTGGCCCCTTCGCGCCACCTT
CTACTCCTCCCCTAGTCAGGAAGTTCCCCCCCGCCCCGCAGCTCGCGTCGTGCAGGACGTGACAAATGGA
AGTAGCACGTCTCACTAGTCTCGTGCAGATGGACAGCACCGCTGAGCAATGGAAGCGGGTAGGCCTTTGG
GGCAGCGGCCAATAGCAGCTTTGCTCCTTCGCTTTCTGGGCTCAGAGGCTGGGAAGGGGTGGGTCCGGGG
GCGGGCTCAGGGGCGGGCTCAGGGGCGGGGCGGGCGCCCGAAGGTCCTCCGGAGGCCCGGCATTCTGCAC
GCTTCAAAAGCGCACGTCTGCCGCGCTGTTCTCCTCTTCCTCATCTCCGGGCCTTTCGACCTGCAGCCCA
AGCTAGCTTA
