>Addgene plasmid #38031 | pSUPERIOR.puro-shREV3-6 | addgene partial sequence | sequence record 50962 | M13
CGATTGGAGCTCACCGCGGTGGCGGCCGCTCTAGAACTAGTGGATCCCCCGGGCTGCATGGGGTCGTGCG
CTCCTTTCGGTCGGGCGCTGCGGGTCGTGGGGCGGGCGTCAGGCACCGGGCTTGCGGGTCATGCACCAGG
TGCGCGGTCCTTCGGGCACCTCGACGTCGGCGGTGACGGTGAAGCCGAGCCGCTCGTAGAAGGGGAGGTT
GCGGGGCGCGGAGGTCTCCAGGAAGGCGGGCACCCCGGCGCGCTCGGCCGCCTCCACTCCGGGGAGCACG
ACGGCGCTGCCCAGACCCTTGCCCTGGTGGTCGGGCGAGACGCCGACGGTGGCCAGGAACCACGCGGGCT
CCTTGGGCCGGTGCGGCGCCAGGAGGCCTTCCATCTGTTGCTGCGCGGCCAGCCGGGAACCGCTCAACTC
GGCCATGCGCGGGCCGATCTCGGCGAACACCGCCCCCGCTTCGACGCTCTCCGGCGTGGTCCAGACCGCC
ACCGCGGCGCCGTCGTCCGCGACCCACACCTTGCCGATGTCGAGCCCGACGCGCGTGAGGAAGAGTTCTT
GCAGCTCGGTGACCCGCTCGATGTGGCGGTCCGGATCGACGGTGTGGCGCGTGGCGGGGTAGTCTGGCGA
ACGCGGCGGCGAGGGTGCGTACGTGCCCTTGGGGACG
