>Addgene plasmid #38031 | pSUPERIOR.puro-shREV3-6 | addgene partial sequence | sequence record 51641 | M13rev
CCTCACTAAAGGGAACAAAAGCTGGTACCGGGCCCCCCCTCGAGGTCGACGGTATCGATAAGCTTAAAAA
TAGTCAGACTTTTCAGCCTTCTCTTGAAAGGCTGAAAAGTCTGACTAGGGGATCTCTATCACTGATAGGG
AACTTATAAGATTCCCAAATCCAAAGACATTTCACGTTTATGGTGATTTCCCAGAACACATAGCGACATG
CAAATATTGCAGGGCGCCACTCCCCTGTCCCTCACAGCCATCTTCCTGCCAGGGCGCACGCGCGCTGGGT
GTTCCCGCCTAGTGACACTGGGCCCGCGATTCCTTGGAGCGGGTTGATGACGTCAGCGTTCGAATTCTAC
CGGGTAGGGGAGGCGCTTTTCCCAAGGCAGTCTGGAGCATGCGCTTTAGCAGCCCCGCTGGGCACTTGGC
GCTACACAAGTGGCCTCTGGCCTCGCACACATTCCACATCCACCGGTAGGCGCCAACCGGCTCCGTTCTT
TGGTGGCCCCTTCGCGCCACCTTCTACTCCTCCCCTAGTCAGGAAGTTCCCCCCCGCCCCGCAGCTCGCG
TCGTGCAGGACGTGACAAATGGAAGTAGCACGTCTCACTAGTCTCGTGCAGATGGACAGCACCGCTGAGC
AATGGAAGCGGGTAGGCCTTTGGGGCAGCGGCCAATAGCAGCTTTGCTCCTTCGCTTTCTGGGCTCAGAG
GCTGGGAAGGGGTGGGTCCGGGGGCGGGCTCAGGGGCGGGCTCAGGGGCGGGGCGGGCGCCCGAAGGTCC
TCCGGAGGCCCGGCATTCTGCACGCTTCAAAGGCGCACGTCTGCCGCGCTGTTCTCCTCTTCCTCATCTC
CGGGCCTTTCGACCTGCAGCCCAAGCTAGCTTACCATGACCGAGTACAAAGCCCACGGTGCGCCT
