[The description below was written by a language model from this plasmid's Addgene catalogue record.]
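Description:
pSUPERIOR.puro-shREV3-6 is a mammalian RNAi plasmid built on the commercial pSUPERIOR.puro backbone, a roughly 4.35 kb non-viral shRNA expression vector, giving a total size of about 4.4 kb once the short hairpin insert is added. It is propagated in standard E. coli cloning strains under ampicillin selection, and it carries a puromycin resistance marker so that transfected mammalian cells can be enriched or stable knockdown lines established. The record gives no feature table and does not state the copy number, the replication origin or the promoter driving the hairpin. The pSUPERIOR vector family is generally known for a tetracycline-operator-containing H1 RNA polymerase III promoter, which permits inducible shRNA expression in cells that express the Tet repressor and constitutive expression otherwise, but this is not confirmed by the catalogue fields.

The payload is shREV3-6, a short hairpin oligonucleotide cassette with a 19-nucleotide targeting sequence directed against REV3L (also called REV3 or POLZ), the catalytic subunit of the translesion synthesis DNA polymerase zeta. The reference transcript is human, and the species field also lists rat. The annealed oligonucleotides were inserted between BglII and HindIII sites, with the BglII site destroyed on ligation and the HindIII site retained, and the insert can be verified with flanking M13 forward and reverse primers. After transcription, the hairpin is processed by the cellular RNAi machinery into an siRNA that depletes REV3L mRNA. The associated publication used REV3 inhibition to examine persistent DNA damage and growth arrest in cancer cells, so the plasmid suits loss-of-function studies of translesion synthesis and the DNA damage response.
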