Addgene plasmid #38031: pSUPERIOR.puro-shREV3-6
Depositing lab: Emanuela Felley-Bosco & Rolf Stahel. Depositing organization: University of Zurich. Publication: Inhibition of REV3 expression induces persistent DNA damage and growth arrest in cancer cells. Knobel PA, Kotov IN, Felley-Bosco E, Stahel RA, Marti TM. Neoplasia. 2011 Oct;13(10):961-70. PubMed 22028621.
Backbone
  Vector backbone: pSUPERIOR.puro
  Backbone manufacturer: oligoengine
  Backbone size w/o insert (bp): 4354
  Total vector size (bp): 4400
  Vector type: RNAi
  Selectable markers: Puromycin
Growth in bacteria
  Bacterial resistance: Ampicillin, 100 μg/mL
  Growth temperature: 37°C
  Growth strain: DH5alpha
  Copy number: Unknown
Gene/Insert
  Gene/Insert name: shREV3-6
  gRNA/shRNA sequence: TAGTCAGACTTTTCAGCCT
  Species: H. sapiens (human), R. norvegicus (rat); human
  GenBank ID: 1.NM_002912.3
  Entrez Gene: REV3L (a.k.a. POLZ, REV3)
  Cloning method: Restriction Enzyme; 5′ cloning site BglII (destroyed during cloning); 3′ cloning site HindIII (not destroyed)
  Sequencing primers: 5′ M13; 3′ M13r
Terms and licenses: Academic/Nonprofit Terms; Industry Terms: Not Available to Industry
How to cite: pSUPERIOR.puro-shREV3-6 was a gift from Emanuela Felley-Bosco & Rolf Stahel (Addgene plasmid # 38031 ; http://n2t.net/addgene:38031 ; RRID:Addgene_38031)
